>Addgene plasmid #200471 | pKLV2-U6gRNA5(ARID2(13))-PGKpuro2ABFP-W | addgene full sequence | sequence record 420096 | Addgene NGS Result
CCCCCGCCCATTGACGTCAATAATGACGTATGTTCCCATAGTAACGCCAATAGGGACTTTCCATTGACGT
CAATGGGTGGAGTATTTACGGTAAACTGCCCACTTGGCAGTACATCAAGTGTATCATATGCCAAGTACGC
CCCCTATTGACGTCAATGACGGTAAATGGCCCGCCTGGCATTATGCCCAGTACATGACCTTATGGGACTT
TCCTACTTGGCAGTACATCTACGTATTAGTCATCGCTATTACCATGGTGATGCGGTTTTGGCAGTACATC
AATGGGCGTGGATAGCGGTTTGACTCACGGGGATTTCCAAGTCTCCACCCCATTGACGTCAATGGGAGTT
TGTTTTGGCACCAAAATCAACGGGACTTTCCAAAATGTCGTAACAACTCCGCCCCATTGACGCAAATGGG
CGGTAGGCGTGTACGGTGGGAGGTCTATATAAGCAGCGCGTTTTGCCTGTACTGGGTCTCTCTGGTTAGA
CCAGATCTGAGCCTGGGAGCTCTCTGGCTAACTAGGGAACCCACTGCTTAAGCCTCAATAAAGCTTGCCT
TGAGTGCTTCAAGTAGTGTGTGCCCGTCTGTTGTGTGACTCTGGTAACTAGAGATCCCTCAGACCCTTTT
AGTCAGTGTGGAAAATCTCTAGCAGTGGCGCCCGAACAGGGACTTGAAAGCGAAAGGGAAACCAGAGGAG
CTCTCTCGACGCAGGACTCGGCTTGCTGAAGCGCGCACGGCAAGAGGCGAGGGGCGGCGACTGGTGAGTA
CGCCAAAAATTTTGACTAGCGGAGGCTAGAAGGAGAGAGATGGGTGCGAGAGCGTCAGTATTAAGCGGGG
GAGAATTAGATCGCGATGGGAAAAAATTCGGTTAAGGCCAGGGGGAAAGAAAAAATATAAATTAAAACAT
ATAGTATGGGCAAGCAGGGAGCTAGAACGATTCGCAGTTAATCCTGGCCTGTTAGAAACATCAGAAGGCT
GTAGACAAATACTGGGACAGCTACAACCATCCCTTCAGACAGGATCAGAAGAACTTAGATCATTATATAA
TACAGTAGCAACCCTCTATTGTGTGCATCAAAGGATAGAGATAAAAGACACCAAGGAAGCTTTAGACAAG
ATAGAGGAAGAGCAAAACAAAAGTAAGACCACCGCACAGCAAGCGGCCGGCCGCGCTGATCTTCAGACCT
GGAGGAGGAGATATGAGGGACAATTGGAGAAGTGAATTATATAAATATAAAGTAGTAAAAATTGAACCAT
TAGGAGTAGCACCCACCAAGGCAAAGAGAAGAGTGGTGCAGAGAGAAAAAAGAGCAGTGGGAATAGGAGC
TTTGTTCCTTGGGTTCTTGGGAGCAGCAGGAAGCACTATGGGCGCAGCGTCAATGACGCTGACGGTACAG
GCCAGACAATTATTGTCTGGTATAGTGCAGCAGCAGAACAATTTGCTGAGGGCTATTGAGGCGCAACAGC
ATCTGTTGCAACTCACAGTCTGGGGCATCAAGCAGCTCCAGGCAAGAATCCTGGCTGTGGAAAGATACCT
AAAGGATCAACAGCTCCTGGGGATTTGGGGTTGCTCTGGAAAACTCATTTGCACCACTGCTGTGCCTTGG
AATGCTAGTTGGAGTAATAAATCTCTGGAACAGATTTGGAATCACACGACCTGGATGGAGTGGGACAGAG
AAATTAACAATTACACAAGCTTAATACACTCCTTAATTGAAGAATCGCAAAACCAGCAAGAAAAGAATGA
ACAAGAATTATTGGAATTAGATAAATGGGCAAGTTTGTGGAATTGGTTTAACATAACAAATTGGCTGTGG
TATATAAAATTATTCATAATGATAGTAGGAGGCTTGGTAGGTTTAAGAATAGTTTTTGCTGTACTTTCTA
TAGTGAATAGAGTTAGGCAGGGATATTCACCATTATCGTTTCAGACCCACCTCCCAACCCCGAGGGGACC
CGACAGGCCCGAAGGAATAGAAGAAGAAGGTGGAGAGAGAGACAGAGACAGATCCATTCGATTAGTGAAC
GGATCGGCACTGCGTGCGCCAATTCTGCAGACAAATGGCAGTATTCATCCACAATTTTAAAAGAAAAGGG
GGGATTGGGGGGTACAGTGCAGGGGAAAGAATAGTAGACATAATAGCAACAGACATACAAACTAAAGAAT
TACAAAAACAAATTACAAAAATTCAAAATTTTCGGGTTTATTACAGGGACAGCAGAGATCCAGTTTGGTT
AGTACCGGGCCCTACGCGTCCAAGGTCGGGCAGGAAGAGGGCCTATTTCCCATGATTCCTTCATATTTGC
ATATACGATACAAGGCTGTTAGAGAGATAATTAGAATTAATTTGACTGTAAACACAAAGATATTAGTACA
AAATACGTGACGTAGAAAGTAATAATTTCTTGGGTAGTTTGCAGTTTTAAAATTATGTTTTAAAATGGAC
TATCATATGCTTACCGTAACTTGAAAGTATTTCGATTTCTTGGCTTTATATATCTTGTGGAAAGGACGAA
ACACCGTGTGGTAGGAGTAAAACGGGTTTAAGAGCTATGCTGGAAACAGCATAGCAAGTTTAAATAAGGC
TAGTCCGTTATCAACTTGAAAAAGTGGCACCGAGTCGGTGCTTTTTTTGGATCCAATTCTACCGGGTAGG
GGAGGCGCTTTTCCCAAGGCAGTCTGGAGCATGCGCTTTAGCAGCCCCGCTGGGCACTTGGCGCTACACA
AGTGGCCTCTGGCCTCGCACACATTCCACATCCACCGGTAGGCGCCAACCGGCTCCGTTCTTTGGTGGCC
CCTTCGCGCCACCTTCTACTCCTCCCCTAGTCAGGAAGTTCCCCCCCGCCCCGCAGCTCGCGTCGTGCAG
GACGTGACAAATGGAAGTAGCACGTCTCACTAGTCTCGTGCAGATGGACAGCACCGCTGAGCAATGGAAG
CGGGTAGGCCTTTGGGGCAGCGGCCAATAGCAGCTTTGCTCCTTCGCTTTCTGGGCTCAGAGGCTGGGAA
GGGGTGGGTCCGGGGGCGGGCTCAGGGGCGGGCTCAGGGGCGGGGCGGGCGCCCGAAGGTCCTCCGGAGG
CCCGGCATTCTGCACGCTTCAAAAGCGCACGTCTGCCGCGCTGTTCTCCTCTTCCTCATCTCCGGGCCTT
TCGACCTGCATCCATCTAGATCTCGAGCAGCTGAAGCTTACCATGACCGAGTACAAGCCCACGGTGCGCC
TCGCCACCCGCGACGACGTCCCCAGGGCCGTACGCACCCTCGCCGCCGCGTTCGCCGACTACCCCGCCAC
GCGCCACACCGTCGATCCGGACCGCCACATCGAGCGGGTCACCGAGCTGCAAGAACTCTTCCTCACGCGC
GTCGGGCTCGACATCGGCAAGGTGTGGGTCGCGGACGACGGCGCCGCGGTGGCGGTCTGGACCACGCCGG
AGAGCGTCGAAGCGGGGGCGGTGTTCGCCGAGATCGGCCCGCGCATGGCCGAGTTGAGCGGTTCCCGGCT
GGCCGCGCAGCAACAGATGGAAGGCCTCCTGGCGCCGCACCGGCCCAAGGAGCCCGCGTGGTTCCTGGCC
ACCGTCGGCGTCTCGCCCGACCACCAGGGCAAGGGTCTGGGCAGCGCCGTCGTGCTCCCCGGAGTGGAGG
CGGCCGAGCGCGCCGGGGTGCCCGCCTTCCTGGAGACCTCCGCGCCCCGCAACCTCCCCTTCTACGAGCG
GCTCGGCTTCACCGTCACCGCCGACGTCGAGGTGCCCGAAGGACCGCGCACCTGGTGCATGACCCGCAAG
CCCGGTGCCGGCGGCGGGTCCGGAGGAGAGGGCAGAGGAAGTCTCCTAACATGCGGTGACGTGGAGGAGA
ATCCTGGCCCAATGAGCGAGCTGATTAAGGAGAACATGCACATGAAGCTGTACATGGAGGGCACCGTGGA
CAACCATCACTTCAAGTGCACATCCGAGGGCGAAGGCAAGCCCTACGAGGGCACCCAGACCATGAGAATC
AAGGTGGTCGAGGGCGGCCCTCTCCCCTTCGCCTTCGACATCCTGGCTACTAGCTTCCTCTACGGCAGCA
AGACCTTCATCAACCACACCCAGGGCATCCCCGACTTCTTCAAGCAGTCCTTCCCTGAGGGCTTCACATG
GGAGAGAGTCACCACATACGAGGACGGGGGCGTGCTGACCGCTACCCAGGACACCAGCCTCCAGGACGGC
TGCCTCATCTACAACGTCAAGATCAGAGGGGTGAACTTCACATCCAACGGCCCTGTGATGCAGAAGAAAA
CACTCGGCTGGGAGGCCTTCACCGAGACGCTGTACCCCGCTGACGGCGGCCTGGAAGGCAGAAACGACAT
GGCCCTGAAGCTCGTGGGCGGGAGCCATCTGATCGCAAACATCAAGACCACATATAGATCCAAGAAACCC
GCTAAGAACCTCAAGATGCCTGGCGTCTACTATGTGGACTACAGACTGGAAAGAATCAAGGAGGCCAACA
ACGAGACCTACGTCGAGCAGCACGAGGTGGCAGTGGCCAGATACTGCGACCTCCCTAGCAAACTGGGGCA
CAAGCTTAATTGAGCGGCCGCTCAACCTCTGGATTACAAAATTTGTGAAAGATTGACTGGTATTCTTAAC
TATGTTGCTCCTTTTACGCTATGTGGATACGCTGCTTTAATGCCTTTGTATCATGCTATTGCTTCCCGTA
TGGCTTTCATTTTCTCCTCCTTGTATAAATCCTGGTTGCTGTCTCTTTATGAGGAGTTGTGGCCCGTTGT
CAGGCAACGTGGCGTGGTGTGCACTGTGTTTGCTGACGCAACCCCCACTGGTTGGGGCATTGCCACCACC
TGTCAGCTCCTTTCCGGGACTTTCGCTTTCCCCCTCCCTATTGCCACGGCGGAACTCATCGCCGCCTGCC
TTGCCCGCTGCTGGACAGGGGCTCGGCTGTTGGGCACTGACAATTCCGTGGTGTTGTCGGGGAAATCATC
GTCCTTTCCTTGGCTGCTCGCCTGTGTTGCCACCTGGATTCTGCGCGGGACGTCCTTCTGCTACGTCCCT
TCGGCCCTCAATCCAGCGGACCTTCCTTCCCGCGGCCTGCTGCCGGCTCTGCGGCCTCTTCCGCGTCTAC
GCCTTCGCCCTCAGACGAGTCGGATCTCCCTTTGGGCCGCCTCCCCGCAGGTACCTTTAAGACCAATGAC
TTACAAGGCAGCTGTAGATCTTAGCCACTTTTTAAAAGAAAAGGGGGGACTGGAAGGGCTAATTCACTCC
CAAAGAAGTCAAGATCTGCTTTTTGCCTGTACTGGGTCTCTCTGGTTAGACCAGAGTCTCTCTGGTTAGA
CCAGATCTGAGCCTGGGAGCTCTCTGGCTAACTAGGGAACCCACTGCTTAAGCCTCAATAAAGCTTGCCT
TGAGTGCTTCAAGTAGTGTGTGCCCGTCTGTTGTGTGACTCTGGTAACTAGAGATCCCTCAGACCCTTTT
AGTCAGTGTGGAAAATCTCTAGCAGTTTAAACCCGCTGATCAGCCTCGACTGTGCCTTCTAGTTGCCAGC
CATCTGTTGTTTGCCCCTCCCCCGTGCCTTCCTTGACCCTGGAAGGTGCCACTCCCACTGTCCTTTCCTA
ATAAAATGAGGAAATTGCATCGCATTGTCTGAGTAGGTGTCATTCTATTCTGGGGGGTGGGGTGGGGCAG
GACAGCAAGGGGGAGGATTGGGAAGTCAATAGCAGGCATGCTGGGGATGCGGTGGGCTCTATGGGCGGCC
GTTAATTAAGCTTTTGTTCCCTTTAGTGAGGGTTAATTGCGCGCTTGGCGTAATCATGGTCATAGCTGTT
TCCTGTGTGAAATTGTTATCCGCTCACAATTCCACACAACATACGAGCCGGGAGCATAAAGTGTAAAGCC
TGGGGTGCCTAATGAGTGAGCTAACTCACATTAATTGCGTTGCGCTCACTGCCCGCTTTCCAGTCGGGAA
ACCTGTCGTGCCAGCTGCATTAATGAATCGGCCAACGCGCGGGGAGAGGCGGTTTGCGTATTGGGCGCTC
TTCCGCTTCCTCGCTCACTGACTCGCTGCGCTCGGTCGTTCGGCTGCGGCGAGCGGTATCAGCTCACTCA
AAGGCGGTAATACGGTTATCCACAGAATCAGGGGATAACGCAGGAAAGAACATGTGAGCAAAAGGCCAGC
AAAAGGCCAGGAACCGTAAAAAGGCCGCGTTGCTGGCGTTTTTCCATAGGCTCCGCCCCCCTGACGAGCA
TCACAAAAATCGACGCTCAAGTCAGAGGTGGCGAAACCCGACAGGACTATAAAGATACCAGGCGTTTCCC
CCTGGAAGCTCCCTCGTGCGCTCTCCTGTTCCGACCCTGCCGCTTACCGGATACCTGTCCGCCTTTCTCC
CTTCGGGAAGCGTGGCGCTTTCTCATAGCTCACGCTGTAGGTATCTCAGTTCGGTGTAGGTCGTTCGCTC
CAAGCTGGGCTGTGTGCACGAACCCCCCGTTCAGCCCGACCGCTGCGCCTTATCCGGTAACTATCGTCTT
GAGTCCAACCCGGTAAGACACGACTTATCGCCACTGGCAGCAGCCACTGGTAACAGGATTAGCAGAGCGA
GGTATGTAGGCGGTGCTACAGAGTTCTTGAAGTGGTGGCCTAACTACGGCTACACTAGAAGAACAGTATT
TGGTATCTGCGCTCTGCTGAAGCCAGTTACCTTCGGAAAAAGAGTTGGTAGCTCTTGATCCGGCAAACAA
ACCACCGCTGGTAGCGGTGGTTTTTTTGTTTGCAAGCAGCAGATTACGCGCAGAAAAAAAGGATCTCAAG
AAGATCCTTTGATCTTTTCTACGGGGTCTGACGCTCAGTGGAACGAAAACTCACGTTAAGGGATTTTGGT
CATGAGATTATCAAAAAGGATCTTCACCTAGATCCTTTTAAATTAAAAATGAAGTTTTAAATCAATCTAA
AGTATATATGAGTAAACTTGGTCTGACAGTTACCAATGCTTAATCAGTGAGGCACCTATCTCAGCGATCT
GTCTATTTCGTTCATCCATAGTTGCCTGACTCCCCGTCGTGTAGATAACTACGATACGGGAGGGCTTACC
ATCTGGCCCCAGTGCTGCAATGATACCGCGAGACCCACGCTCACCGGCTCCAGATTTATCAGCAATAAAC
CAGCCAGCCGGAAGGGCCGAGCGCAGAAGTGGTCCTGCAACTTTATCCGCCTCCATCCAGTCTATTAATT
GTTGCCGGGAAGCTAGAGTAAGTAGTTCGCCAGTTAATAGTTTGCGCAACGTTGTTGCCATTGCTACAGG
CATCGTGGTGTCACGCTCGTCGTTTGGTATGGCTTCATTCAGCTCCGGTTCCCAACGATCAAGGCGAGTT
ACATGATCCCCCATGTTGTGCAAAAAAGCGGTTAGCTCCTTCGGTCCTCCGATCGTTGTCAGAAGTAAGT
TGGCCGCAGTGTTATCACTCATGGTTATGGCAGCACTGCATAATTCTCTTACTGTCATGCCATCCGTAAG
ATGCTTTTCTGTGACTGGTGAGTACTCAACCAAGTCATTCTGAGAATAGTGTATGCGGCGACCGAGTTGC
TCTTGCCCGGCGTCAATACGGGATAATACCGCGCCACATAGCAGAACTTTAAAAGTGCTCATCATTGGAA
AACGTTCTTCGGGGCGAAAACTCTCAAGGATCTTACCGCTGTTGAGATCCAGTTCGATGTAACCCACTCG
TGCACCCAACTGATCTTCAGCATCTTTTACTTTCACCAGCGTTTCTGGGTGAGCAAAAACAGGAAGGCAA
AATGCCGCAAAAAAGGGAATAAGGGCGACACGGAAATGTTGAATACTCATACTCTTCCTTTTTCAATATT
ATTGAAGCATTTATCAGGGTTATTGTCTCATGAGCGGATACATATTTGAATGTATTTAGAAAAATAAACA
AATAGGGGTTCCGCGCACATTTCCCCGAAAAGTGCCACCTAAATTGTAAGCGTTAATATTTTGTTAAAAT
TCGCGTTAAATTTTTGTTAAATCAGCTCATTTTTTAACCAATAGGCCGAAATCGGCAAAATCCCTTATAA
ATCAAAAGAATAGACCGAGATAGGGT
[37 nt withheld, positions 8077-8113]
AAAGAACGTGGACTCCAACGTCAAAGG
[49 nt withheld, positions 8141-8189]
T
[91 nt withheld, positions 8191-8281]
G
[124 nt withheld, positions 8283-8406]
CCCATTCGCCATTCAGGCTGCGCAACTGTTGGGAAGGGCGATCGGTGCGGGCCTCTTCGCTATTACGCCA
GCTGGCGAAAGGGGGATGTGCTGCAAGGCGATTAAGTTGGGTAACGCCAGGGTTTTCCCAGTCACGACGT
TGTAAAACGACGGCCAGTGAGCGCGCGTAATACGACTCACTATAGGGCGAATTGACTAGTACATAACTTA
CGGTAAATGGCCCGCCTGGCTGACCGCCCAACGA
Features (pLannotate 1.2.2; 28 found; start..end, strand, type, name):
    257..456     +  promoter       CMV promoter: human cytomegalovirus (CMV) immediate early promoter
    474..654     +  LTR            5' LTR (truncated): truncated 5' long terminal repeat (LTR) from HIV-1
    701..826     +  misc_feature   HIV-1 Ψ: packaging signal of human immunodeficiency virus type 1
    810..1148    +  CDS            HIV-1 gag (fragment): gag protein from human immunodeficiency virus 1; gag
   1325..1558    +  misc_feature   RRE: The Rev response element (RRE) of HIV-1 allows for Rev-dependent mRNA export from the nucleus to the cytoplasm.
   1935..2035    +  CDS            Rev (fragment): human immunodeficiency virus 1 (HIV-1) Rev protein; rev; enhances nuclear export of unspliced and incompletely spliced viral mRNAs
   2085..2202    +  misc_feature   cPPT/CTS: central polypurine tract and central termination sequence of HIV-1
   2277..2517    +  promoter       U6 promoter: RNA polymerase III promoter for human U6 snRNA
   2564..2631    +  misc_RNA       tracrRNA (fragment): trans-activating CRISPR RNA for the Streptococcus pyogenes CRISPR/Cas9 system
   2654..3153    +  promoter       PGK promoter: mouse phosphoglycerate kinase 1 promoter
   3193..3789    +  CDS            PuroR (fragment): puromycin N-acetyltransferase; pac from Streptomyces; confers resistance to puromycin
   3862..4560    +  CDS            TagBFP: TagBFP is a basic (constitutively fluorescent) blue fluorescent protein published in 2008, derived from Entacmaea quadricolor. It is reported to be a very rapidly-maturing monomer with very low acid sensitivity.
   4572..5158    +  misc_feature   WPRE: woodchuck hepatitis virus posttranscriptional regulatory element
   5152..5298    +  CDS            nef (fragment): NEF_HV1LA - Experimental evidence at protein level: Swiss-Prot protein existence level 1. Extracellular Nef protein targets CD4(+) T-lymphocytes for apoptosis by interacting with CXCR4 surface receptors. From Human immunodeficiency virus type 1 group M subtype B (isolate Lai) (HIV-1).
   5306..5484    +  LTR            5' LTR (truncated): truncated 5' long terminal repeat (LTR) from HIV-1
   5510..5621    +  polyA_signal   bGH poly(A) signal: bovine growth hormone polyadenylation signal
   5760..5778    -  promoter       T3 promoter: promoter for bacteriophage T3 RNA polymerase
   5823..5839    -  protein_bind   lac operator: The lac repressor binds to the lac operator to inhibit transcription in E. coli. This inhibition can be relieved by adding lactose or isopropyl-β-D-thiogalactopyranoside (IPTG). lac repressor encoded by lacI
   5847..5877    -  promoter       lac promoter: promoter for the E. coli lac operon
   5892..5913    -  protein_bind   CAP binding site: CAP binding activates transcription in the presence of cAMP. E. coli catabolite activator protein
   5926..6018    -  CDS            lacI (fragment): lac repressor; lacI; The lac repressor binds to the lac operator to inhibit transcription in E. coli. This inhibition can be relieved by adding lactose or isopropyl-β-D-thiogalactopyranoside (IPTG).
   6201..6789    -  rep_origin     ori: high-copy-number ColE1/pMB1/pBR322/pUC origin of replication
   6960..7820    -  CDS            AmpR: β-lactamase; bla; confers resistance to ampicillin, carbenicillin, and related antibiotics
   7821..7925    -  promoter       AmpR promoter: bla
   7978..8406    -  rep_origin     f1 ori (sequence partly withheld): f1 bacteriophage origin of replication; arrow indicates direction of (+) strand synthesis
   8411..8566    -  CDS            lacZα (fragment): LacZα fragment of β-galactosidase; lacZ fragment
   8574..8592    +  promoter       T7 promoter: promoter for bacteriophage T7 RNA polymerase
   8606..256     +  enhancer       CMV enhancer (across the origin): human cytomegalovirus immediate early enhancer
