[The description below was written by a language model from this plasmid's Addgene catalogue record and pLannotate feature annotations shown in this document.]
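Description:
pKLV2-U6gRNA5(ARID2(13))-PGKpuro2ABFP-W is an 8,650 bp lentiviral guide RNA expression vector carrying a single CRISPR guide directed against human ARID2 (also known as BAF200), a subunit of a SWI/SNF-family chromatin remodelling complex. It derives from the pKLV2-U6gRNA5(BbsI)-PGKpuro2ABFP-W backbone, with the guide inserted between two BbsI sites that were destroyed during cloning. In bacteria the plasmid is maintained through a high-copy ColE1/pUC-type origin and selected with ampicillin via the β-lactamase gene. An f1 origin and remnants of lac and phage promoter elements from the parental cloning vector are also present.

The viral portion has a CMV enhancer/promoter driving a truncated HIV-1 5' LTR, an arrangement that typically allows Tat-independent production of genomic RNA in packaging cells. This is followed by the Ψ packaging signal with a gag fragment, the RRE for Rev-dependent nuclear export, and the cPPT/CTS. A second truncated LTR and a bGH polyadenylation signal close the unit. Within the transfer region, a human U6 RNA polymerase III promoter transcribes the ARID2 spacer fused to a Streptococcus pyogenes Cas9 guide scaffold. A downstream mouse PGK promoter expresses puromycin N-acetyltransferase and TagBFP, joined by a 2A peptide according to the construct name, with a WPRE to enhance transcript expression. Transduced cells can therefore be selected with puromycin or tracked and sorted by blue fluorescence.

The vector encodes no Cas9, so the nuclease must be supplied separately, for example in Cas9-expressing cells. The associated study concerns BAF complex function in human T-cell acute lymphoblastic leukemia, consistent with use for ARID2 knockout.
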