Addgene plasmid #200471: pKLV2-U6gRNA5(ARID2(13))-PGKpuro2ABFP-W
Purpose: Lentiviral vector expressing gRNA targeting human ARID2
Depositing lab: Kosuke Yusa. Depositing organization: Kyoto University, Institute for Life and Medical Sciences. Publication: Canonical BAF complex regulates the oncogenic program in human T-cell acute lymphoblastic leukemia. Aoki K, Hyuga M, Tarumoto Y, Nishibuchi G, Ueda A, Ochi Y, Sugino S, Mikami T, Kobushi H, Kato I, Akahane K, Inukai T, Takaori-Kondo A, Takita J, Ogawa S, Yusa K. Blood. 2023 Nov 3:blood.2023020857. doi: 10.1182/blood.2023020857. PubMed 37922452.
Backbone
  Vector backbone: pKLV2-U6gRNA5(BbsI)-PGKpuro2ABFP-W
  Backbone manufacturer: addgene
  Backbone size w/o insert (bp): 8648
  Total vector size (bp): 8650
  Vector type: Lentiviral
  Selectable markers: Puromycin
Growth in bacteria
  Bacterial resistance: Ampicillin, 100 μg/mL
  Growth temperature: 37°C
  Growth strain: NEB Stable
  Copy number: Unknown
Gene/Insert
  Gene/Insert name: ARID2(13)
  gRNA/shRNA sequence: TGTGGTAGGAGTAAAACGG
  Species: H. sapiens (human)
  Entrez Gene: ARID2 (a.k.a. BAF200, CSS6, SMARCF3, ZIPZAP, p200)
  Cloning method: Restriction Enzyme; 5′ cloning site BbsI (destroyed during cloning); 3′ cloning site BbsI (destroyed during cloning)
  Sequencing primers: 5′ AGATAATTAGAATTAATTTGACTG
Terms and licenses: Academic/Nonprofit Terms; Industry Terms: Not Available to Industry
How to cite: pKLV2-U6gRNA5(ARID2(13))-PGKpuro2ABFP-W was a gift from Kosuke Yusa (Addgene plasmid # 200471 ; http://n2t.net/addgene:200471 ; RRID:Addgene_200471)
